>Addgene plasmid #166163 | pDONR221-DDX5 | addgene full sequence | sequence record 329498 | Addgene NGS Result
CTTTCCTGCGTTATCCCCTGATTCTGTGGATAACCGTATTACCGCCTTTGAGTGAGCTGATACCGCTCGC
CGCAGCCGAACGACCGAGCGCAGCGAGTCAGTGAGCGAGGAAGCGGAAGAGCGCCCAATACGCAAACCGC
CTCTCCCCGCGCGTTGGCCGATTCATTAATGCAGCTGGCACGACAGGTTTCCCGACTGGAAAGCGGGCAG
TGAGCGCAACGCAATTAATACGCGTACCGCTAGCCAGGAAGAGTTTGTAGAAACGCAAAAAGGCCATCCG
TCAGGATGGCCTTCTGCTTAGTTTGATGCCTGGCAGTTTATGGCGGGCGTCCTGCCCGCCACCCTCCGGG
CCGTTGCTTCACAACGTTCAAATCCGCTCCCGGCGGATTTGTCCTACTCAGGAGAGCGTTCACCGACAAA
CAACAGATAAAACGAAAGGCCCAGTCTTCCGACTGAGCCTTTCGTTTTATTTGATGCCTGGCAGTTCCCT
ACTCTCGCGTTAACGCTAGCATGGATGTTTTCCCAGTCACGACGTTGTAAAACGACGGCCAGTCTTAAGC
TCGGGCCCCAAATAATGATTTTATTTTGACTGATAGTGACCTGTTCGTTGCAACAAATTGATGAGCAATG
CTTTTTTATAATGCCAACTTTGTACAAAAAAGCAGGCTTCGAAGGAGATAACAAAATGCCTGGATTTGCA
GACAGAGACCGCGGCAGAGATAGAGGGTATGGGGGTGGCCCCCCTCGGTTTGGTGGCGGTGGGGGAGGAG
GCGGCAACAGAGGAGGACCTCTGCTGGGAAAGTTTGGAAACCCTGGTGAGAGGCTGCGCAAGAAGCACTG
GAACCTTGATGAACTACCAAAATTTCAAAAGAATTTCTACCAGGAACACCCAGATGTCACACACAGACCA
CTGCAGGAGGTTGACCAGTACCGCAGAAACAAAGAAGTTACAGTTAAAGGCAGAGATTGTCCCAAACCGA
TTGTAAAATTCCATGAAGCTGCTTTTCCCAACTACGTCATGGATGTCATTGTCAAACAGAACTGGACTGA
ACCAACTCCGATCCAGTCTCAGGGGTGGCCCATTGTCCTGAGTGGAAAAGACATGGTCGGCATCGCTCAA
ACGGGGTCTGGGAAGACTTTGGCATATCTTCTGCCTGCAGTCGTTCACATCCAACATCAGCCCTTCTTGG
AGCACGGAGACGGGCCTATTTGCTTGGTGCTGGCACCAACCCGTGAGCTGGCTCAGCAGGTGCAACAGGT
GGCTGCTGAGTACGGCAGGGCCTCCCGTCTCAAGAGTACATGCATCTATGGTGGTGCTCCCAAAGGACCA
CAAATCCGGGACCTTGAGAGGGGTGTTGAGATTTGCATCGCCACCCCAGGTCGCCTCATTGATTTCCTGG
AATGTGGTAAAACTAATTTGCGTCGTTGCACCTATCTAGTGCTGGATGAAGCTGACCGCATGCTGGACAT
GGGCTTTGAACCTCAGATCCGCAAGATAGTGGATCAAATACGGCCAGACCGTCAGACTCTGATGTGGAGT
GCCACCTGGCCTAAAGAAGTTCGTCAGCTGGCTGAGGACTTCTTGAAGGATTACGTCCAGATCAACATTG
GCGCCCTGCAGCTCAGCGCCAATCATAACATCCTGCAAATAGTAGATGTTTGCAATGACTTAGAAAAGGA
AGACAAACTGATTCGGTTGCTGGAGGAGATCATGAGTGAAAAGGAAAACAAGACCATCATTTTTGTGGAG
ACCAAAAGGCGTTGTGATGAGCTCACCAGGAGGATGAGAAGAGACGGATGGCCTGCAATGGGAATCCATG
GAGATAAGAGCCAGCAGGAGAGGGACTGGGTCCTTAACGAGTTCAGATTTGGCAAAGCTCCGATTCTCAT
TGCTACAGACGTGGCCTCCCGGGGCTTAGATGTGGAGGATGTGAAATTTGTCATCAATTATGACTACCCT
AACTCCTCTGAGGATTATATCCACCGCATTGGACGCACAGCCCGAAGTCAAAAAACGGGCACGGCCTACA
CCTTCTTCACCCCCAACAACATGAAACAGGCAGGTGACCTGATCTCTGTGCTCCGTGAAGCCAACCAGGC
CATCAACCCCAAACTGATCCAGATGGCTGAGGACAGAGGAGGTCGCGGTAGGGGGGGAAGAGGTGGCTAC
AAGGATGACCGTCGCGATAGGTATTCTGGGGGTGGGAGGAGTAATTTTGGCGGTAGTGGCTTTAGAGACA
GGGACCATGACAGAGGTTTCGGCAATGGGCCGAAGACCACATTTGGTGGCAGCAAGGCCCAAAATAGTGG
CAATTATGGTGGCAACAGTGGTAACTCTTGTGGTAGCTATGGCAACAATAACTACAACAACAGTAATGGA
CAGGGTAGTTTTAGTGGTCCACCTAACCAAGGTGGCTTTGGGAACCAGGGCTTCCAAGCCCCTCCTCAAT
TTGGTGGCATGCAGAGGGCTGCACAGAATGGTGTTAATCATCCACCATTTCCTTTTAACGCTCAGCCACC
CCCGCCACAGAACCAGCAGCCCCCTCCACCAATGGTGCCCTACCCAATTCCACCACCGTTTCCACAAGAC
CCAGCTTTCTTGTACAAAGTTGGCATTATAAGAAAGCATTGCTTATCAATTTGTTGCAACGAACAGGTCA
CTATCAGTCAAAATAAAATCATTATTTGCCATCCAGCTGATATCCCCTATAGTGAGTCGTATTACATGGT
CATAGCTGTTTCCTGGCAGCTCTGGCCCGTGTCTCAAAATCTCTGATGTTACATTGCACAAGATAAAAAT
ATATCATCATGAACAATAAAACTGTCTGCTTACATAAACAGTAATACAAGGGGTGTTATGAGCCATATTC
AACGGGAAACGTCGAGGCCGCGATTAAATTCCAACATGGATGCTGATTTATATGGGTATAAATGGGCTCG
CGATAATGTCGGGCAATCAGGTGCGACAATCTATCGCTTGTATGGGAAGCCCGATGCGCCAGAGTTGTTT
CTGAAACATGGCAAAGGTAGCGTTGCCAATGATGTTACAGATGAGATGGTCAGACTAAACTGGCTGACGG
AATTTATGCCTCTTCCGACCATCAAGCATTTTATCCGTACTCCTGATGATGCATGGTTACTCACCACTGC
GATCCCCGGAAAAACAGCATTCCAGGTATTAGAAGAATATCCTGATTCAGGTGAAAATATTGTTGATGCG
CTGGCAGTGTTCCTGCGCCGGTTGCATTCGATTCCTGTTTGTAATTGTCCTTTTAACAGCGATCGCGTAT
TTCGTCTCGCTCAGGCGCAATCACGAATGAATAACGGTTTGGTTGATGCGAGTGATTTTGATGACGAGCG
TAATGGCTGGCCTGTTGAACAAGTCTGGAAAGAAATGCATAAACTTTTGCCATTCTCACCGGATTCAGTC
GTCACTCATGGTGATTTCTCACTTGATAACCTTATTTTTGACGAGGGGAAATTAATAGGTTGTATTGATG
TTGGACGAGTCGGAATCGCAGACCGATACCAGGATCTTGCCATCCTATGGAACTGCCTCGGTGAGTTTTC
TCCTTCATTACAGAAACGGCTTTTTCAAAAATATGGTATTGATAATCCTGATATGAATAAATTGCAGTTT
CATTTGATGCTCGATGAGTTTTTCTAATCAGAATTGGTTAATTGGTTGTAACACTGGCAGAGCATTACGC
TGACTTGACGGGACGGCGCAAGCTCATGACCAAAATCCCTTAACGTGAGTTACGCGTCGTTCCACTGAGC
GTCAGACCCCGTAGAAAAGATCAAAGGATCTTCTTGAGATCCTTTTTTTCTGCGCGTAATCTGCTGCTTG
CAAACAAAAAAACCACCGCTACCAGCGGTGGTTTGTTTGCCGGATCAAGAGCTACCAACTCTTTTTCCGA
AGGTAACTGGCTTCAGCAGAGCGCAGATACCAAATACTGTTCTTCTAGTGTAGCCGTAGTTAGGCCACCA
CTTCAAGAACTCTGTAGCACCGCCTACATACCTCGCTCTGCTAATCCTGTTACCAGTGGCTGCTGCCAGT
GGCGATAAGTCGTGTCTTACCGGGTTGGACTCAAGACGATAGTTACCGGATAAGGCGCAGCGGTCGGGCT
GAACGGGGGGTTCGTGCACACAGCCCAGCTTGGAGCGAACGACCTACACCGAACTGAGATACCTACAGCG
TGAGCTATGAGAAAGCGCCACGCTTCCCGAAGGGAGAAAGGCGGACAGGTATCCGGTAAGCGGCAGGGTC
GGAACAGGAGAGCGCACGAGGGAGCTTCCAGGGGGAAACGCCTGGTATCTTTATAGTCCTGTCGGGTTTC
GCCACCTCTGACTTGAGCGTCGATTTTTGTGATGCTCGTCAGGGGGGCGGAGCCTATGGAAAAACGCCAG
CAACGCGGCCTTTTTACGGTTCCTGGCCTTTTGCTGGCCTTTTGCTCACATGTT
Features (pLannotate 1.2.2; 10 found; start..end, strand, type, name):
    121..213     +  CDS            lacI (fragment): lac repressor; lacI; The lac repressor binds to the lac operator to inhibit transcription in E. coli. This inhibition can be relieved by adding lactose or isopropyl-β-D-thiogalactopyranoside (IPTG).
    268..295     -  terminator     rrnB T2 terminator: transcription terminator T2 from the E. coli rrnB gene
    427..470     +  terminator     rrnB T1 terminator: Escherichia coli rrnB; transcription terminator T1 from the E. coli rrnB gene
    517..553     -  CDS            lacZα (fragment): LacZα fragment of β-galactosidase; lacZ fragment
    569..668     +  protein_bind   attL1: mutant version of attL; recombination site for the Gateway® LR reaction LR Clonase™
    686..2512    +  CDS            DDX5: DDX5_HUMAN - Also known as G17P1, HELR, HLR1. Experimental evidence at protein level: Swiss-Prot protein existence level 1. Involved in the alternative regulation of pre-mRNA splicing; its RNA helicase activity is necessary for increasing tau exon 10 inclusion and occurs in a RBM4-dependent manner. Binds to the tau pre- mRNA in the stem-loop region downstream of exon 10. The rate of ATP hydrolysis is highly stimulated by single-stranded RNA. Involved in transcriptional regulation; the function is independent of the RNA helicase activity. Transcriptional coactivator for androgen receptor AR but
   2589..2688    -  protein_bind   attL2: mutant version of attL; recombination site for the Gateway® LR reaction LR Clonase™
   2706..2724    -  promoter       T7 promoter: promoter for bacteriophage T7 RNA polymerase
   2858..3667    +  CDS            KanR: aminoglycoside phosphotransferase; aph(3')-Ia; confers resistance to kanamycin in bacteria or G418 (Geneticin®) in eukaryotes
   3814..4402    +  rep_origin     ori: high-copy-number ColE1/pMB1/pBR322/pUC origin of replication
