[The description below was written by a language model from this plasmid's Addgene catalogue record and pLannotate feature annotations shown in this document.]
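Description:
pDONR221-DDX5 is a Gateway entry clone built on the pDONR221 backbone, carrying the coding sequence of the DEAD-box RNA helicase DDX5 from the African turquoise killifish, Nothobranchius furzeri. It is a small bacterial plasmid (about 4.5 kb in the sequenced record) that replicates in E. coli from a high-copy ColE1/pUC-type origin and is selected with kanamycin through an aminoglycoside phosphotransferase (KanR) gene. There is no eukaryotic promoter or expression cassette; the plasmid serves only as a shuttle for moving the open reading frame into other vectors.

The insert, recorded as 1,902 bp, lies between attL1 and attL2 sites, the products of a BP recombination into the donor vector. These sites allow directional transfer of the ORF into any attR-containing destination vector in an LR Clonase reaction. The automated annotation labels the insert by its similarity to human DDX5 and covers slightly less than the stated insert length, which is consistent with a homology-based match to the killifish orthologue rather than a discrepancy in identity. The depositor notes that the clone lacks a stop codon, so it can be fused in frame to C-terminal tags or reporters supplied by the destination vector. Upstream of attL1, rrnB T1 and T2 terminators insulate the insert from read-through transcription, and a T7 promoter sits just outside attL2, oriented towards the insert on the opposite strand. The short lacI and lacZα fragments are backbone remnants. The associated work concerns protein aggregation with prion-like and phase-separation properties in the ageing vertebrate brain, suggesting that the clone was used to generate DDX5 expression constructs for such studies.
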