Addgene plasmid #166163: pDONR221-DDX5
Purpose: Gateway entry vector for N. furzeriDDX5
Depositing lab: Daniel Jarosz. Depositing organization: Stanford University. Publication: Identification of protein aggregates in the aging vertebrate brain with prion-like and phase-separation properties. Harel I, Chen YR, Ziv I, Singh PP, Heinzer D, Navarro Negredo P, Goshtchevsky U, Wang W, Astre G, Moses E, McKay A, Machado BE, Hebestreit K, Yin S, Sanchez Alvarado A, Jarosz DF, Brunet A. Cell Rep. 2024 Jun 25;43(6):112787. doi: 10.1016/j.celrep.2023.112787. Epub 2024 May 28. PubMed 38810650.
Backbone
  Vector backbone: pDONR221
  Vector type: Gateway Entry Vector
Growth in bacteria
  Bacterial resistance: Kanamycin, 50 μg/mL
  Growth temperature: 37°C
  Growth strain: DH5alpha
  Copy number: High Copy
Gene/Insert
  Gene/Insert name: DDX5
  Species: N. furzeri
  Insert size (bp): 1902
  Cloning method: Gateway Cloning
Terms and licenses: Academic/Nonprofit Terms; Industry Terms: Not Available to Industry
Depositor comments: Stopless entry clone. Please visit https://doi.org/10.1101/2022.02.26.482115 for bioRxiv preprint. Also see Chen and Harel et al. 2024 (https://doi.org/10.1016/j.devcel.2024.04.014)
How to cite: pDONR221-DDX5 was a gift from Daniel Jarosz (Addgene plasmid # 166163 ; http://n2t.net/addgene:166163 ; RRID:Addgene_166163)
