>Addgene plasmid #166163 | pDONR221-DDX5 | depositor partial sequence | sequence record 322712 | insert sequence
ATGCCTGGATTTGCAGACAGAGACCGCGGCAGAGATAGAGGGTATGGGGGTGGCCCCCCTCGGTTTGGTG
GCGGTGGGGGAGGAGGCGGCAACAGAGGAGGACCTCTGCTGGGAAAGTTTGGAAACCCTGGTGAGAGGCT
GCGCAAGAAGCACTGGAACCTTGATGAACTACCAAAATTTCAAAAGAATTTCTACCAGGAACACCCAGAT
GTCACACACAGACCACTGCAGGAGGTTGACCAGTACCGCAGAAACAAAGAAGTTACAGTTAAAGGCAGAG
ATTGTCCCAAACCGATTGTAAAATTCCATGAAGCTGCTTTTCCCAACTACGTCATGGATGTCATTGTCAA
ACAGAACTGGACTGAACCAACTCCGATCCAGTCTCAGGGGTGGCCCATTGTCCTGAGTGGAAAAGACATG
GTCGGCATCGCTCAAACGGGGTCTGGGAAGACTTTGGCATATCTTCTGCCTGCAGTCGTTCACATCCAAC
ATCAGCCCTTCTTGGAGCACGGAGACGGGCCTATTTGCTTGGTGCTGGCACCAACCCGTGAGCTGGCTCA
GCAGGTGCAACAGGTGGCTGCTGAGTACGGCAGGGCCTCCCGTCTCAAGAGTACATGCATCTATGGTGGT
GCTCCCAAAGGACCACAAATCCGGGACCTTGAGAGGGGTGTTGAGATTTGCATCGCCACCCCAGGTCGCC
TCATTGATTTCCTGGAATGTGGTAAAACTAATTTGCGTCGTTGCACCTATCTAGTGCTGGATGAAGCTGA
CCGCATGCTGGACATGGGCTTTGAACCTCAGATCCGCAAGATAGTGGATCAAATACGGCCAGACCGTCAG
ACTCTGATGTGGAGTGCCACCTGGCCTAAAGAAGTTCGTCAGCTGGCTGAGGACTTCTTGAAGGATTACG
TCCAGATCAACATTGGCGCCCTGCAGCTCAGCGCCAATCATAACATCCTGCAAATAGTAGATGTTTGCAA
TGACTTAGAAAAGGAAGACAAACTGATTCGGTTGCTGGAGGAGATCATGAGTGAAAAGGAAAACAAGACC
ATCATTTTTGTGGAGACCAAAAGGCGTTGTGATGAGCTCACCAGGAGGATGAGAAGAGACGGATGGCCTG
CAATGGGAATCCATGGAGATAAGAGCCAGCAGGAGAGGGACTGGGTCCTTAACGAGTTCAGATTTGGCAA
AGCTCCGATTCTCATTGCTACAGACGTGGCCTCCCGGGGCTTAGATGTGGAGGATGTGAAATTTGTCATC
AATTATGACTACCCTAACTCCTCTGAGGATTATATCCACCGCATTGGACGCACAGCCCGAAGTCAAAAAA
CGGGCACGGCCTACACCTTCTTCACCCCCAACAACATGAAACAGGCAGGTGACCTGATCTCTGTGCTCCG
TGAAGCCAACCAGGCCATCAACCCCAAACTGATCCAGATGGCTGAGGACAGAGGAGGTCGCGGTAGGGGG
GGAAGAGGTGGCTACAAGGATGACCGTCGCGATAGGTATTCTGGGGGTGGGAGGAGTAATTTTGGCGGTA
GTGGCTTTAGAGACAGGGACCATGACAGAGGTTTCGGCAATGGGCCGAAGACCACATTTGGTGGCAGCAA
GGCCCAAAATAGTGGCAATTATGGTGGCAACAGTGGTAACTCTTGTGGTAGCTATGGCAACAATAACTAC
AACAACAGTAATGGACAGGGTAGTTTTAGTGGTCCACCTAACCAAGGTGGCTTTGGGAACCAGGGCTTCC
AAGCCCCTCCTCAATTTGGTGGCATGCAGAGGGCTGCACAGAATGGTGTTAATCATCCACCATTTCCTTT
TAACGCTCAGCCACCCCCGCCACAGAACCAGCAGCCCCCTCCACCAATGGTGCCCTACCCAATTCCACCA
CCGTTTCCACAA
